>Addgene plasmid #111032 | mTalin2_Neck | addgene full sequence | sequence record 214612 | Addgene NGS Result
GGCTAGGCTGGCGGGGTTGCCTTACTGGTTAGCAGAATGAATCACCGATACGCGAGCGAACGTGAAGCGA
CTGCTGCTGCAAAACGTCTGCGACCTGAGCAACAACATGAATGGTCTTCGGTTTCCGTGTTTCGTAAAGT
CTGGAAACGCGGAAGTCAGCGCCCTGCACCATTATGTTCCGGATCTGCATCGCAGGATGCTGCTGGCTAC
CCTGTGGAACACCTACATCTGTATTAACGAAGCGCTGGCATTGACCCTGAGTGATTTTTCTCTGGTCCCG
CCGCATCCATACCGCCAGTTGTTTACCCTCACAACGTTCCAGTAACCGGGCATGTTCATCATCAGTAACC
CGTATCGTGAGCATCCTCTCTCGTTTCATCGGTATCATTACCCCCATGAACAGAAATCCCCCTTACACGG
AGGCATCAGTGACCAAACAGGAAAAAACCGCCCTTAACATGGCCCGCTTTATCAGAAGCCAGACATTAAC
GCTTCTGGAGAAACTCAACGAGCTGGACGCGGATGAACAGGCAGACATCTGTGAATCGCTTCACGACCAC
GCTGATGAGCTTTACCGCAGCTGCCTCGCGCGTTTCGGTGATGACGGTGAAAACCTCTGACACATGCAGC
TCCCGGAGACGGTCACAGCTTGTCTGTAAGCGGATGCCGGGAGCAGACAAGCCCGTCAGGGCGCGTCAGC
GGGTGTTGGCGGGTGTCGGGGCGCAGCCATGACCCAGTCACGTAGCGATAGCGGAGTGTATACTGGCTTA
ACTATGCGGCATCAGAGCAGATTGTACTGAGAGTGCACCATTGCGGTGTGAAATACCGCACAGATGCGTA
AGGAGAAAATACCGCATCAGGCGCTCTTCCGCTTCCTCGCTCACTGACTCGCTGCGCTCGGTCGTTCGGC
TGCGGCGAGCGGTATCAGCTCACTCAAAGGCGGTAATACGGTTATCCACAGAATCAGGGGATAACGCAGG
AAAGAACATGTGAGCAAAAGGCCAGCAAAAGGCCAGGAACCGTAAAAAGGCCGCGTTGCTGGCGTTTTTC
CATAGGCTCCGCCCCCCTGACGAGCATCACAAAAATCGACGCTCAAGTCAGAGGTGGCGAAACCCGACAG
GACTATAAAGATACCAGGCGTTTCCCCCTGGAAGCTCCCTCGTGCGCTCTCCTGTTCCGACCCTGCCGCT
TACCGGATACCTGTCCGCCTTTCTCCCTTCGGGAAGCGTGGCGCTTTCTCATAGCTCACGCTGTAGGTAT
CTCAGTTCGGTGTAGGTCGTTCGCTCCAAGCTGGGCTGTGTGCACGAACCCCCCGTTCAGCCCGACCGCT
GCGCCTTATCCGGTAACTATCGTCTTGAGTCCAACCCGGTAAGACACGACTTATCGCCACTGGCAGCAGC
CACTGGTAACAGGATTAGCAGAGCGAGGTATGTAGGCGGTGCTACAGAGTTCTTGAAGTGGTGGCCTAAC
TACGGCTACACTAGAAGGACAGTATTTGGTATCTGCGCTCTGCTGAAGCCAGTTACCTTCGGAAAAAGAG
TTGGTAGCTCTTGATCCGGCAAACAAACCACCGCTGGTAGCGGTGGTTTTTTTGTTTGCAAGCAGCAGAT
TACGCGCAGAAAAAAAGGATCTCAAGAAGATCCTTTGATCTTTTCTACGGGGTCTGACGCTCAGTGGAAC
GAAAACTCACGTTAAGGGATTTTGGTCATGAGATTATCAAAAAGGATCTTCACCTAGATCCTTTTAAATT
AAAAATGAAGTTTTAAATCAATCTAAAGTATATATGAGTAAACTTGGTCTGACAGTTACCAATGCTTAAT
CAGTGAGGCACCTATCTCAGCGATCTGTCTATTTCGTTCATCCATAGTTGCCTGACTCCCCGTCGTGTAG
ATAACTACGATACGGGAGGGCTTACCATCTGGCCCCAGTGCTGCAATGATACCGCGAGACCCACGCTCAC
CGGCTCCAGATTTATCAGCAATAAACCAGCCAGCCGGAAGGGCCGAGCGCAGAAGTGGTCCTGCAACTTT
ATCCGCCTCCATCCAGTCTATTAATTGTTGCCGGGAAGCTAGAGTAAGTAGTTCGCCAGTTAATAGTTTG
CGCAACGTTGTTGCCATTGCTGCAGGCATCGTGGTGTCACGCTCGTCGTTTGGTATGGCTTCATTCAGCT
CCGGTTCCCAACGATCAAGGCGAGTTACATGATCCCCCATGTTGTGCAAAAAAGCGGTTAGCTCCTTCGG
TCCTCCGATCGTTGTCAGAAGTAAGTTGGCCGCAGTGTTATCACTCATGGTTATGGCAGCACTGCATAAT
TCTCTTACTGTCATGCCATCCGTAAGATGCTTTTCTGTGACTGGTGAGTACTCAACCAAGTCATTCTGAG
AATAGTGTATGCGGCGACCGAGTTGCTCTTGCCCGGCGTCAACACGGGATAATACCGCGCCACATAGCAG
AACTTTAAAAGTGCTCATCATTGGAAAACGTTCTTCGGGGCGAAAACTCTCAAGGATCTTACCGCTGTTG
AGATCCAGTTCGATGTAACCCACTCGTGCACCCAACTGATCTTCAGCATCTTTTACTTTCACCAGCGTTT
CTGGGTGAGCAAAAACAGGAAGGCAAAATGCCGCAAAAAAGGGAATAAGGGCGACACGGAAATGTTGAAT
ACTCATACTCTTCCTTTTTCAATATTATTGAAGCATTTATCAGGGTTATTGTCTCATGAGCGGATACATA
TTTGAATGTATTTAGAAAAATAAACAAATAGGGGTTCCGCGCACATTTCCCCGAAAAGTGCCACCTGACG
TCTAAGAAACCATTATTATCATGACATTAACCTATAAAAATAGGCGTATCACGAGGCCCTTTCGTCTTCA
AGAATTAATTCTCATGTTTGACAGCTTATCATCGATAAGCTAGCTTTAATGCGGTAGTTTATCACAGTTA
AATTGCTAACGCAGTCAGGCACCGTGTATGAAATCTAACAATGCGCTCATCGTCATCCTCGGCACCGTCA
CCCTGGATGCTGTAGGCATAGGCTTGGTTATGCCGGTACTGCCGGGCCTCTTGCGGGATATCCGGATATA
GTTCCTCCTTTCAGCAAAAAACCCCTCAAGACCCGTTTAGAGGCCCCAAGGGGTTATGCTAGTTATTGCT
CAGCGGTGGCAGCAGCCAACTCAGCTTCCTTTCGGGCTTTGTTAGCAGCCGGATCTGAGCTCGCCCTTTT
AACGATGCATCTGACCAACCATAACCTGCTGCTGAGGGCTCGGCATGCTACCAACATTAAAGGTTTCCGG
ACCGCTGCTACCGCTACGCATAACTGCAGGCAGTGCAACGCTACCATGTTCTGCTTTACCGGTACGATTA
AACTGCTGCTGCAGAATGGTACTTTTTTTCGGGCTAACGCTTTCTTCCAGCATGGTGCTTTCTTCATCAC
CTTCCAGACCAAAGCGATCTTTGCTCTGTTTTTTTTTCAGGGTGAAGGGATCAATTCCCTGAAAATACAG
GTTTTCCGTAGAATCGAGACCGAGGAGAGGGTTAGGGATAGGCTTACCATGGTGATGGTGATGATGCATA
TGTATATCTCCTTCTTAAAGTTAAACAAAATTATTTCTAGAGGGGAATTGTTATCCGCTCACAATTCCCC
TATAGTGAGTCGTATTAATTTCGCGGGATCGAGATCTCGATCCTCTACGCCGGACGCATCGTGGCCGGCA
TCACCGGCGCCACAGGTGCGGTTGCTGGCGCCTATATCGCCGACATCACCGATGGGGAAGATCGGGCTCG
CCACTTCGGGCTCATGAGCGCTTGTTTCGGCGTGGGTATGGTGGCAGGCCCCGTGGCCGGGGGACTGTTG
GGCGCCATCTCCTTGCATGCACCATTCCTTGCGGCGGCGGTGCTCAACGGCCTCAACCTACTACTGGGCT
GCTTCCTAATGCAGGAGTCGCATAAGGGAGAGCGTCGAGATCCCGGACACCATCGAATGGCGCAAAACCT
TTCGCGGTATGGCATGATAGCGCCCGGAAGAGAGTCAATTCAGGGTGGTGAATGTGAAACCAGTAACGTT
ATACGATGTCGCAGAGTATGCCGGTGTCTCTTATCAGACCGTTTCCCGCGTGGTGAACCAGGCCAGCCAC
GTTTCTGCGAAAACGCGGGAAAAAGTGGAAGCGGCGATGGCGGAGCTGAATTACATTCCCAACCGCGTGG
CACAACAACTGGCGGGCAAACAGTCGTTGCTGATTGGCGTTGCCACCTCCAGTCTGGCCCTGCACGCGCC
GTCGCAAATTGTCGCGGCGATTAAATCTCGCGCCGATCAACTGGGTGCCAGCGTGGTGGTGTCGATGGTA
GAACGAAGCGGCGTCGAAGCCTGTAAAGCGGCGGTGCACAATCTTCTCGCGCAACGCGTCAGTGGGCTGA
TCATTAACTATCCGCTGGATGACCAGGATGCCATTGCTGTGGAAGCTGCCTGCACTAATGTTCCGGCGTT
ATTTCTTGATGTCTCTGACCAGACACCCATCAACAGTATTATTTTCTCCCATGAAGACGGTACGCGACTG
GGCGTGGAGCATCTGGTCGCATTGGGTCACCAGCAAATCGCGCTGTTAGCGGGCCCATTAAGTTCTGTCT
CGGCGCGTCTGCGTCTGGCTGGCTGGCATAAATATCTCACTCGCAATCAAATTCAGCCGATAGCGGAACG
GGAAGGCGACTGGAGTGCCATGTCCGGTTTTCAACAAACCATGCAAATGCTGAATGAGGGCATCGTTCCC
ACTGCGATGCTGGTTGCCAACGATCAGATGGCGCTGGGCGCAATGCGCGCCATTACCGAGTCCGGGCTGC
GCGTTGGTGCGGATATCTCGGTAGTGGGATACGACGATACCGAAGACAGCTCATGTTATATCCCGCCGTT
AACCACCATCAAACAGGATTTTCGCCTGCTGGGGCAAACCAGCGTGGACCGCTTGCTGCAACTCTCTCAG
GGCCAGGCGGTGAAGGGCAATCAGCTGTTGCCCGTCTCACTGGTGAAAAGAAAAACCACCCTGGCGCCCA
ATACGCAAACCGCCTCTCCCCGCGCGTTGGCCGATTCATTAATGCAGCTGGCACGACAGGTTTCCCGACT
GGAAAGCGGGCAGTGAGCGCAACGCAATTAATGTAAGTTAGCTCACTCATTAGGCACCGGGATCTCGACC
GATGCCCTTGAGAGCCTTCAACCCAGTCAGCTCCTTCCGGTGGGCGCGGGGCATGACTATCGTCGCCGCA
CTTATGACTGTCTTCTTTATCATGCAACTCGTAGGACAGGTGCCGGCAGCGCTCTGGGTCATTTTCGGCG
AGGACCGCTTTCGCTGGAGCGCGACGATGATCGGCCTGTCGCTTGCGGTATTCGGAATCTTGCACGCCCT
CGCTCAAGCCTTCGTCACTGGTCCCGCCACCAAACGTTTCGGCGAGAAGCAGGCCATTATCGCCGGCATG
GCGGCCGACGCGCTGGGCTACGTCTTGCTGGCGTTCGCGACGCGAGGCTGGATGGCCTTCCCCATTATGA
TTCTTCTCGCTTCCGGCGGCATCGGGATGCCCGCGTTGCAGGCCATGCTGTCCAGGCAGGTAGATGACGA
CCATCAGGGACAGCTTCAAGGATCGCTCGCGGCTCTTACCAGCCTAACTTCGATCATTGGACCGCTGATC
GTCACGGCGATTTATGCCGCCTCGGCGAGCACATGGAACGGGTTGGCATGGATTGTAGGCGCCGCCCTAT
ACCTTGTCTGCCTCCCCGCGTTGCGTCGCGGTGCATGGAGCCGGGCCACCTCGACCTGAATGGAAGCCGG
CGGCACCTCGCTAACGGATTCACCACTCCAAGAATTGGAGCCAATCAATTCTTGCGGAGAACTGTGAATG
CGCAAACCAACCCTTGGCAGAACATATCCATCGCGTCCGCCATCTCCAGCAGCCGCACGCGGCGCATCTC
GGGCAGCGTTGGGTCCTGGCCACGGGTGCGCATGATCGTGCTCCTGTCGTTGAGGACCC
Features (pLannotate 1.2.2; 21 found; start..end, strand, type, name):
     32..412     -  CDS            YPB1_ECOLX: Protein predicted: Swiss-Prot protein existence level 4. From Escherichia coli.
    429..620     +  CDS            rop: Rop protein, which maintains plasmids at low copy number; rop
    722..861     +  misc_feature   bom: basis of mobility region from pBR322
   1047..1635    -  rep_origin     ori: high-copy-number ColE1/pMB1/pBR322/pUC origin of replication
   1806..2666    -  CDS            AmpR: β-lactamase; bla; confers resistance to ampicillin, carbenicillin, and related antibiotics
   2667..2771    -  promoter       AmpR promoter: bla
   2888..2911    +  promoter       tet promoter (fragment): E. coli promoter for tetracycline efflux protein gene
   2968..3072    +  CDS            TcR (fragment): tetracycline efflux protein; tet; confers resistance to tetracycline
   3095..3142    -  terminator     T7 terminator: transcription terminator for bacteriophage T7 RNA polymerase
   3150..3199    -  CDS            SET1 (fragment): solubility-enhancement tag derived from T7 phage gene 10B
   3222..3470    -  CDS            Tln2 (fragment): TLN2_MOUSE - Experimental evidence at protein level: Swiss-Prot protein existence level 1. As a major component of focal adhesion plaques that links integrin to the actin cytoskeleton, may play an important role in cell adhesion. Recruits PIP5K1C to focal adhesion plaques and strongly activates its kinase activity (By similarity). From Mus musculus (Mouse).
   3487..3506    -  CDS            TEV site (fragment): tobacco etch virus (TEV) protease recognition and cleavage site
   3507..3548    -  CDS            V5 tag: epitope tag from simian virus 5
   3577..3599    -  RBS            RBS: efficient ribosome binding site from bacteriophage T7 gene 10 (Olins and Rangwala, 1989)
   3614..3638    -  protein_bind   lac operator: The lac repressor binds to the lac operator to inhibit transcription in E. coli. This inhibition can be relieved by adding lactose or isopropyl-β-D-thiogalactopyranoside (IPTG). lac repressor encoded by lacI
   3639..3657    -  promoter       T7 promoter: promoter for bacteriophage T7 RNA polymerase
   3679..3958    +  CDS            TcR (fragment): tetracycline efflux protein; tet; confers resistance to tetracycline
   3966..4043    +  promoter       lacI promoter: lacI
   4044..5126    +  CDS            lacI: lac repressor; lacI; The lac repressor binds to the lac operator to inhibit transcription in E. coli. This inhibition can be relieved by adding lactose or isopropyl-β-D-thiogalactopyranoside (IPTG).
   5139..5160    +  protein_bind   CAP binding site: CAP binding activates transcription in the presence of cAMP. E. coli catabolite activator protein
   5175..5799    +  CDS            TcR (fragment): tetracycline efflux protein; tet; confers resistance to tetracycline
