[The description below was written by a language model from this plasmid's Addgene catalogue record and pLannotate feature annotations shown in this document.]
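Description:
mTalin2_Neck is a bacterial expression plasmid built on the pET151TOPO backbone that produces the unstructured neck region of mouse talin2 (Tln2), a focal adhesion protein that links integrins to the actin cytoskeleton. The insert is recorded as 351 bp. The sequenced plasmid is about 6.0 kb, somewhat larger than the listed backbone and insert sizes would add up to. It replicates in E. coli from a ColE1/pBR322-type origin and is selected with ampicillin through the β-lactamase gene. The feature table also shows the rop gene and the bom mobility region carried over from pBR322, along with several non-functional fragments of the tetracycline resistance gene that are backbone remnants. The repository lists the plasmid as high copy, although rop normally moderates copy number.

Expression is driven by a T7 promoter followed by a lac operator and the phage T7 gene 10 ribosome binding site. A lacI gene on the plasmid supplies repressor, so transcription is held off until induction with IPTG in a host that provides T7 RNA polymerase. The reading frame runs through a V5 epitope tag and a TEV protease cleavage site before the talin2 fragment, and it ends ahead of the T7 terminator. The catalogue entry lists an N-terminal His tag from the backbone. This tag was not picked up by the automated annotation, probably because of its short length. The annotation also matches only about 250 bp directly to Tln2. The tags allow affinity purification and detection, and TEV cleavage allows their removal. The construct therefore suits production of recombinant neck-region protein for biochemical or structural work, consistent with the depositor's study of talin isoforms in integrin signalling.
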