Addgene plasmid #111032: mTalin2_Neck
Purpose: Plasmid expresses the unstructured neck region of mouse talin2
Depositing lab: Ben Goult. Depositing organization: London and South East University Group (LASE). Publication: The tale of two talins - two isoforms to fine-tune integrin signalling. Gough RE, Goult BT. FEBS Lett. 2018 May 3. doi: 10.1002/1873-3468.13081. PubMed 29723415.
Backbone
  Vector backbone: pET151TOPO
  Backbone size w/o insert (bp): 5362
  Vector type: Bacterial Expression
Growth in bacteria
  Bacterial resistance: Ampicillin, 100 μg/mL
  Growth temperature: 37°C
  Growth strain: DH5alpha
  Copy number: High Copy
Gene/Insert
  Gene/Insert name: TLN2
  Species: M. musculus (mouse)
  Insert size (bp): 351
  Entrez Gene: Tln2 (a.k.a. 5730421P04Rik, mKIAA0320)
  Promoter: T7
  Tag / fusion protein: His Tag (N terminal on backbone)
  Cloning method: Unknown
Terms and licenses: Academic/Nonprofit Terms; Industry Terms: Not Available to Industry
How to cite: mTalin2_Neck was a gift from Ben Goult (Addgene plasmid # 111032 ; http://n2t.net/addgene:111032 ; RRID:Addgene_111032)
